>Addgene plasmid #219935 | nCas9-SpRY_P2A-mCherry | addgene full sequence | sequence record 435502 | Addgene NGS Result
CACATTTCCCCGAAAAGTGCCACCTGACGTCGACGGATCGGGAGATCGATCTCCCGATCCCCTAGGGTCG
ACTCTCAGTACAATCTGCTCTGATGCCGCATAGTTAAGCCAGTATCTGCTCCCTGCTTGTGTGTTGGAGG
TCGCTGAGTAGTGCGCGAGCAAAATTTAAGCTACAACAAGGCAAGGCTTGACCGACAATTGCATGAAGAA
TCTGCTTAGGGTTAGGCGTTTTGCGCTGCTTCGCGATGTACGGGCCAGATATACGCGTTGACATTGATTA
TTGACTAGTTATTAATAGTAATCAATTACGGGGTCATTAGTTCATAGCCCATATATGGAGTTCCGCGTTA
CATAACTTACGGTAAATGGCCCGCCTGGCTGACCGCCCAACGACCCCCGCCCATTGACGTCAATAATGAC
GTATGTTCCCATAGTAACGCCAATAGGGACTTTCCATTGACGTCAATGGGTGGAGTATTTACGGTAAACT
GCCCACTTGGCAGTACATCAAGTGTATCATATGCCAAGTACGCCCCCTATTGACGTCAATGACGGTAAAT
GGCCCGCCTGGCATTATGCCCAGTACATGACCTTATGGGACTTTCCTACTTGGCAGTACATCTACGTATT
AGTCATCGCTATTACCATGGTGATGCGGTTTTGGCAGTACATCAATGGGCGTGGATAGCGGTTTGACTCA
CGGGGATTTCCAAGTCTCCACCCCATTGACGTCAATGGGAGTTTGTTTTGGCACCAAAATCAACGGGACT
TTCCAAAATGTCGTAACAACTCCGCCCCATTGACGCAAATGGGCGGTAGGCGTGTACGGTGGGAGGTCTA
TATAAGCAGAGCTGGTTTAGTGAACCGTCAGATCCGCTAGAGATCCGCGGCCGCTAATACGACTCACTAT
AGGGAGAGCCGCCACCATGAAACGGACAGCCGACGGAAGCGAGTTCGAGTCACCAAAGAAGAAGCGGAAA
GTCGACAAGAAGTACAGCATCGGCCTGGCCATCGGCACCAACTCTGTGGGCTGGGCCGTGATCACCGACG
AGTACAAGGTGCCCAGCAAGAAATTCAAGGTGCTGGGCAACACCGACCGGCACAGCATCAAGAAGAACCT
GATCGGAGCCCTGCTGTTCGACAGCGGCGAAACAGCCGAGAGAACCCGGCTGAAGAGAACCGCCAGAAGA
AGATACACCAGACGGAAGAACCGGATCTGCTATCTGCAAGAGATCTTCAGCAACGAGATGGCCAAGGTGG
ACGACAGCTTCTTCCACAGACTGGAAGAGTCCTTCCTGGTGGAAGAGGATAAGAAGCACGAGCGGCACCC
CATCTTCGGCAACATCGTGGACGAGGTGGCCTACCACGAGAAGTACCCCACCATCTACCACCTGAGAAAG
AAACTGGTGGACAGCACCGACAAGGCCGACCTGCGGCTGATCTATCTGGCCCTGGCCCACATGATCAAGT
TCCGGGGCCACTTCCTGATCGAGGGCGACCTGAACCCCGACAACAGCGACGTGGACAAGCTGTTCATCCA
GCTGGTGCAGACCTACAACCAGCTGTTCGAGGAAAACCCCATCAACGCCAGCGGCGTGGACGCCAAGGCC
ATCCTGTCTGCCAGACTGAGCAAGAGCAGACGGCTGGAAAATCTGATCGCCCAGCTGCCCGGCGAGAAGA
AGAATGGCCTGTTCGGAAACCTGATTGCCCTGAGCCTGGGCCTGACCCCCAACTTCAAGAGCAACTTCGA
CCTGGCCGAGGATGCCAAACTGCAGCTGAGCAAGGACACCTACGACGACGACCTGGACAACCTGCTGGCC
CAGATCGGCGACCAGTACGCCGACCTGTTTCTGGCCGCCAAGAACCTGTCCGACGCCATCCTGCTGAGCG
ACATCCTGAGAGTGAACACCGAGATCACCAAGGCCCCCCTGAGCGCCTCTATGATCAAGAGATACGACGA
GCACCACCAGGACCTGACCCTGCTGAAAGCTCTCGTGCGGCAGCAGCTGCCTGAGAAGTACAAAGAGATT
TTCTTCGACCAGAGCAAGAACGGCTACGCCGGCTACATTGACGGCGGAGCCAGCCAGGAAGAGTTCTACA
AGTTCATCAAGCCCATCCTGGAAAAGATGGACGGCACCGAGGAACTGCTCGTGAAGCTGAACAGAGAGGA
CCTGCTGCGGAAGCAGCGGACCTTCGACAACGGCAGCATCCCCCACCAGATCCACCTGGGAGAGCTGCAC
GCCATTCTGCGGCGGCAGGAAGATTTTTACCCATTCCTGAAGGACAACCGGGAAAAGATCGAGAAGATCC
TGACCTTCCGCATCCCCTACTACGTGGGCCCTCTGGCCAGGGGAAACAGCAGATTCGCCTGGATGACCAG
AAAGAGCGAGGAAACCATCACCCCCTGGAACTTCGAGGAAGTGGTGGACAAGGGCGCTTCCGCCCAGAGC
TTCATCGAGCGGATGACCAACTTCGATAAGAACCTGCCCAACGAGAAGGTGCTGCCCAAGCACAGCCTGC
TGTACGAGTACTTCACCGTGTATAACGAGCTGACCAAAGTGAAATACGTGACCGAGGGAATGAGAAAGCC
CGCCTTCCTGAGCGGCGAGCAGAAAAAGGCCATCGTGGACCTGCTGTTCAAGACCAACCGGAAAGTGACC
GTGAAGCAGCTGAAAGAGGACTACTTCAAGAAAATCGAGTGCTTCGACTCCGTGGAAATCTCCGGCGTGG
AAGATCGGTTCAACGCCTCCCTGGGCACATACCACGATCTGCTGAAAATTATCAAGGACAAGGACTTCCT
GGACAATGAGGAAAACGAGGACATTCTGGAAGATATCGTGCTGACCCTGACACTGTTTGAGGACAGAGAG
ATGATCGAGGAACGGCTGAAAACCTATGCCCACCTGTTCGACGACAAAGTGATGAAGCAGCTGAAGCGGC
GGAGATACACCGGCTGGGGCAGGCTGAGCCGGAAGCTGATCAACGGCATCCGGGACAAGCAGTCCGGCAA
GACAATCCTGGATTTCCTGAAGTCCGACGGCTTCGCCAACAGAAACTTCATGCAGCTGATCCACGACGAC
AGCCTGACCTTTAAAGAGGACATCCAGAAAGCCCAGGTGTCCGGCCAGGGCGATAGCCTGCACGAGCACA
TTGCCAATCTGGCCGGCAGCCCCGCCATTAAGAAGGGCATCCTGCAGACAGTGAAGGTGGTGGACGAGCT
CGTGAAAGTGATGGGCCGGCACAAGCCCGAGAACATCGTGATCGAAATGGCCAGAGAGAACCAGACCACC
CAGAAGGGACAGAAGAACAGCCGCGAGAGAATGAAGCGGATCGAAGAGGGCATCAAAGAGCTGGGCAGCC
AGATCCTGAAAGAACACCCCGTGGAAAACACCCAGCTGCAGAACGAGAAGCTGTACCTGTACTACCTGCA
GAATGGGCGGGATATGTACGTGGACCAGGAACTGGACATCAACCGGCTGTCCGACTACGATGTGGACCAT
ATCGTGCCTCAGAGCTTTCTGAAGGACGACTCCATCGACAACAAGGTGCTGACCAGAAGCGACAAGAACC
GGGGCAAGAGCGACAACGTGCCCTCCGAAGAGGTCGTGAAGAAGATGAAGAACTACTGGCGGCAGCTGCT
GAACGCCAAGCTGATTACCCAGAGAAAGTTCGACAATCTGACCAAGGCCGAGAGAGGCGGCCTGAGCGAA
CTGGATAAGGCCGGCTTCATCAAGAGACAGCTGGTGGAAACCCGGCAGATCACAAAGCACGTGGCACAGA
TCCTGGACTCCCGGATGAACACTAAGTACGACGAGAATGACAAGCTGATCCGGGAAGTGAAAGTGATCAC
CCTGAAGTCCAAGCTGGTGTCCGATTTCCGGAAGGATTTCCAGTTTTACAAAGTGCGCGAGATCAACAAC
TACCACCACGCCCACGACGCCTACCTGAACGCCGTCGTGGGAACCGCCCTGATCAAAAAGTACCCTAAGC
TGGAAAGCGAGTTCGTGTACGGCGACTACAAGGTGTACGACGTGCGGAAGATGATCGCCAAGAGCGAGCA
GGAAATCGGCAAGGCTACCGCCAAGTACTTCTTCTACAGCAACATCATGAACTTTTTCAAGACCGAGATT
ACCCTGGCCAACGGCGAGATCCGGAAGCGGCCTCTGATCGAGACAAACGGCGAAACCGGGGAGATCGTGT
GGGATAAGGGCCGGGATTTTGCCACCGTGCGGAAAGTGCTGAGCATGCCCCAAGTGAATATCGTGAAAAA
GACCGAGGTGCAGACAGGCGGCTTCAGCAAAGAGTCTATCAGACCCAAGAGGAACAGCGATAAGCTGATC
GCCAGAAAGAAGGACTGGGACCCTAAGAAGTACGGCGGCTTCCTGTGGCCCACCGTGGCCTATTCTGTGC
TGGTGGTGGCCAAAGTGGAAAAGGGCAAGTCCAAGAAACTGAAGAGTGTGAAAGAGCTGCTGGGGATCAC
CATCATGGAAAGAAGCAGCTTCGAGAAGAATCCCATCGACTTTCTGGAAGCCAAGGGCTACAAAGAAGTG
AAAAAGGACCTGATCATCAAGCTGCCTAAGTACTCCCTGTTCGAGCTGGAAAACGGCCGGAAGAGAATGC
TGGCCTCTGCCAAGCAGCTGCAGAAGGGAAACGAACTGGCCCTGCCCTCCAAATATGTGAACTTCCTGTA
CCTGGCCAGCCACTATGAGAAGCTGAAGGGCTCCCCCGAGGATAATGAGCAGAAACAGCTGTTTGTGGAA
CAGCACAAGCACTACCTGGACGAGATCATCGAGCAGATCAGCGAGTTCTCCAAGAGAGTGATCCTGGCCG
ACGCTAATCTGGACAAAGTGCTGTCCGCCTACAACAAGCACCGGGATAAGCCCATCAGAGAGCAGGCCGA
GAATATCATCCACCTGTTTACCCTGACCAGACTGGGAGCCCCTAGAGCCTTCAAGTACTTTGACACCACC
ATCGACCCCAAGCAGTACAGAAGCACCAAAGAGGTGCTGGACGCCACCCTGATCCACCAGAGCATCACCG
GCCTGTACGAGACACGGATCGACCTGTCTCAGCTGGGAGGTGACTCTGGCGGCTCAAAAAGAACCGCCGA
CGGCAGCGAATTCGAGCCCAAGAAGAAGAGGAAAGTCGGAAGCGGAGCTACTAACTTCAGCCTGCTGAAG
CAGGCTGGAGACGTGGAGGAGAACCCTGGACCTATGGTGAGCAAGGGCGAGGAGGATAACATGGCCATCA
TCAAGGAGTTCATGCGCTTCAAGGTGCACATGGAGGGCTCCGTGAACGGCCACGAGTTCGAGATCGAGGG
CGAGGGCGAGGGCCGCCCCTACGAGGGCACCCAGACCGCCAAGCTGAAGGTGACCAAGGGTGGCCCCCTG
CCCTTCGCCTGGGACATCCTGTCCCCTCAGTTCATGTACGGCTCCAAGGCCTACGTGAAGCACCCCGCCG
ACATCCCCGACTACTTGAAGCTGTCCTTCCCCGAGGGCTTCAAGTGGGAGCGCGTGATGAACTTCGAGGA
CGGCGGCGTGGTGACCGTGACCCAGGACTCCTCCCTGCAGGACGGCGAGTTCATCTACAAGGTGAAGCTG
CGCGGCACCAACTTCCCCTCCGACGGCCCCGTAATGCAGAAGAAGACCATGGGCTGGGAGGCCTCCTCCG
AGCGGATGTACCCCGAGGACGGCGCCCTGAAGGGCGAGATCAAGCAGAGGCTGAAGCTGAAGGACGGCGG
CCACTACGACGCTGAGGTCAAGACCACCTACAAGGCCAAGAAGCCCGTGCAGCTGCCCGGCGCCTACAAC
GTCAACATCAAGTTGGACATCACCTCCCACAACGAGGACTACACCATCGTGGAACAGTACGAACGCGCCG
AGGGCCGCCACTCCACCGGCGGCATGGACGAGCTGTACAAGTCTGGTGGTTCTCCCAAGAAGAAGAGGAA
AGTCTAACCGGTCATCATCACCATCACCATTGAGTTTAAACCCGCTGATCAGCCTCGACTGTGCCTTCTA
GTTGCCAGCCATCTGTTGTTTGCCCCTCCCCCGTGCCTTCCTTGACCCTGGAAGGTGCCACTCCCACTGT
CCTTTCCTAATAAAATGAGGAAATTGCATCGCATTGTCTGAGTAGGTGTCATTCTATTCTGGGGGGTGGG
GTGGGGCAGGACAGCAAGGGGGAGGATTGGGAAGACAATAGCAGGCATGCTGGGGATGCGGTGGGCTCTA
TGGCTTCTGAGGCGGAAAGAACCAGCTGGGGCTCGATACCGTCGACCTCTAGCTAGAGCTTGGCGTAATC
ATGGTCATAGCTGTTTCCTGTGTGAAATTGTTATCCGCTCACAATTCCACACAACATACGAGCCGGAAGC
ATAAAGTGTAAAGCCTAGGGTGCCTAATGAGTGAGCTAACTCACATTAATTGCGTTGCGCTCACTGCCCG
CTTTCCAGTCGGGAAACCTGTCGTGCCAGCTGCATTAATGAATCGGCCAACGCGCGGGGAGAGGCGGTTT
GCGTATTGGGCGCTCTTCCGCTTCCTCGCTCACTGACTCGCTGCGCTCGGTCGTTCGGCTGCGGCGAGCG
GTATCAGCTCACTCAAAGGCGGTAATACGGTTATCCACAGAATCAGGGGATAACGCAGGAAAGAACATGT
GAGCAAAAGGCCAGCAAAAGGCCAGGAACCGTAAAAAGGCCGCGTTGCTGGCGTTTTTCCATAGGCTCCG
CCCCCCTGACGAGCATCACAAAAATCGACGCTCAAGTCAGAGGTGGCGAAACCCGACAGGACTATAAAGA
TACCAGGCGTTTCCCCCTGGAAGCTCCCTCGTGCGCTCTCCTGTTCCGACCCTGCCGCTTACCGGATACC
TGTCCGCCTTTCTCCCTTCGGGAAGCGTGGCGCTTTCTCATAGCTCACGCTGTAGGTATCTCAGTTCGGT
GTAGGTCGTTCGCTCCAAGCTGGGCTGTGTGCACGAACCCCCCGTTCAGCCCGACCGCTGCGCCTTATCC
GGTAACTATCGTCTTGAGTCCAACCCGGTAAGACACGACTTATCGCCACTGGCAGCAGCCACTGGTAACA
GGATTAGCAGAGCGAGGTATGTAGGCGGTGCTACAGAGTTCTTGAAGTGGTGGCCTAACTACGGCTACAC
TAGAAGAACAGTATTTGGTATCTGCGCTCTGCTGAAGCCAGTTACCTTCGGAAAAAGAGTTGGTAGCTCT
TGATCCGGCAAACAAACCACCGCTGGTAGCGGTGGTTTTTTTGTTTGCAAGCAGCAGATTACGCGCAGAA
AAAAAGGATCTCAAGAAGATCCTTTGATCTTTTCTACGGGGTCTGACACTCAGTGGAACGAAAACTCACG
TTAAGGGATTTTGGTCATGAGATTATCAAAAAGGATCTTCACCTAGATCCTTTTAAATTAAAAATGAAGT
TTTAAATCAATCTAAAGTATATATGAGTAAACTTGGTCTGACAGTTACCAATGCTTAATCAGTGAGGCAC
CTATCTCAGCGATCTGTCTATTTCGTTCATCCATAGTTGCCTGACTCCCCGTCGTGTAGATAACTACGAT
ACGGGAGGGCTTACCATCTGGCCCCAGTGCTGCAATGATACCGCGAGACCCACGCTCACCGGCTCCAGAT
TTATCAGCAATAAACCAGCCAGCCGGAAGGGCCGAGCGCAGAAGTGGTCCTGCAACTTTATCCGCCTCCA
TCCAGTCTATTAATTGTTGCCGGGAAGCTAGAGTAAGTAGTTCGCCAGTTAATAGTTTGCGCAACGTTGT
TGCCATTGCTACAGGCATCGTGGTGTCACGCTCGTCGTTTGGTATGGCTTCATTCAGCTCCGGTTCCCAA
CGATCAAGGCGAGTTACATGATCCCCCATGTTGTGCAAAAAAGCGGTTAGCTCCTTCGGTCCTCCGATCG
TTGTCAGAAGTAAGTTGGCCGCAGTGTTATCACTCATGGTTATGGCAGCACTGCATAATTCTCTTACTGT
CATGCCATCCGTAAGATGCTTTTCTGTGACTGGTGAGTACTCAACCAAGTCATTCTGAGAATAGTGTATG
CGGCGACCGAGTTGCTCTTGCCCGGCGTCAATACGGGATAATACCGCGCCACATAGCAGAACTTTAAAAG
TGCTCATCATTGGAAAACGTTCTTCGGGGCGAAAACTCTCAAGGATCTTACCGCTGTTGAGATCCAGTTC
GATGTAACCCACTCGTGCACCCAACTGATCTTCAGCATCTTTTACTTTCACCAGCGTTTCTGGGTGAGCA
AAAACAGGAAGGCAAAATGCCGCAAAAAAGGGAATAAGGGCGACACGGAAATGTTGAATACTCATACTCT
TCCTTTTTCAATATTATTGAAGCATTTATCAGGGTTATTGTCTCATGAGCGGATACATATTTGAATGTAT
TTAGAAAAATAAACAAATAGGGGTTCCGCG
Features (pLannotate 1.2.2; 16 found; start..end, strand, type, name):
     71..115     -  misc_feature   bom (fragment): basis of mobility region from pBR322
    270..649     +  enhancer       CMV enhancer: human cytomegalovirus immediate early enhancer
    650..853     +  promoter       CMV promoter: human cytomegalovirus (CMV) immediate early promoter
    895..913     +  promoter       T7 promoter: promoter for bacteriophage T7 RNA polymerase
    984..5085    +  CDS            dCas9 (fragment): catalytically dead mutant of the Cas9 endonuclease from the Streptococcus pyogenes Type II CRISPR/Cas system RNA-guided DNA-binding protein that lacks endonuclease activity due to the D10A mutation in the RuvC catalytic domain and the N863A mutation in the HNH catalytic domain
   5214..5921    +  CDS            mCherry: mCherry is a basic (constitutively fluorescent) red fluorescent protein published in 2004, derived from Discosoma sp.. It is reported to be a very rapidly-maturing monomer with low acid sensitivity.
   6009..6233    +  polyA_signal   bGH poly(A) signal: bovine growth hormone polyadenylation signal
   6237..6258    +  promoter       SV40 promoter (fragment): SV40 enhancer and early promoter
   6263..6279    +  misc_feature   MCS (fragment): pBluescript multiple cloning site
   6328..6344    -  protein_bind   lac operator: The lac repressor binds to the lac operator to inhibit transcription in E. coli. This inhibition can be relieved by adding lactose or isopropyl-β-D-thiogalactopyranoside (IPTG). lac repressor encoded by lacI
   6352..6382    -  promoter       lac promoter: promoter for the E. coli lac operon
   6397..6418    -  protein_bind   CAP binding site: CAP binding activates transcription in the presence of cAMP. E. coli catabolite activator protein
   6431..6523    -  CDS            lacI (fragment): lac repressor; lacI; The lac repressor binds to the lac operator to inhibit transcription in E. coli. This inhibition can be relieved by adding lactose or isopropyl-β-D-thiogalactopyranoside (IPTG).
   6706..7294    -  rep_origin     ori: high-copy-number ColE1/pMB1/pBR322/pUC origin of replication
   7465..8325    -  CDS            AmpR: β-lactamase; bla; confers resistance to ampicillin, carbenicillin, and related antibiotics
   8326..8430    -  promoter       AmpR promoter: bla
