[The description below was written by a language model from this plasmid's Addgene catalogue record and pLannotate feature annotations shown in this document.]
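Description:
nCas9-SpRY_P2A-mCherry is a mammalian expression plasmid of 8,430 nt built on a pCMV backbone for transient delivery of a PAM-relaxed Cas9 nickase together with a red fluorescent marker. It is maintained in E. coli through a high-copy ColE1/pUC-type origin and selected with ampicillin via the β-lactamase gene and its native promoter. The table also lists short remnants of lac regulatory elements, a multiple cloning site fragment, an SV40 promoter fragment and a pBR322 bom fragment. These appear to be backbone leftovers rather than functional parts.

The expression cassette is driven by the human CMV immediate-early enhancer and promoter. A T7 promoter lies just upstream of the coding region, and a bovine growth hormone polyadenylation signal terminates the transcript. The open reading frame encodes Streptococcus pyogenes Cas9 carrying the D10A mutation, which inactivates the RuvC domain so that the enzyme nicks only one DNA strand, in the SpRY variant background engineered for near PAM-less targeting. The automated annotation labels this region as a dCas9 fragment, a best-match call, whereas the catalogue entry records a D10A nickase. Bipartite SV40 nuclear localisation signals flank the nickase at both termini. A P2A self-cleaving peptide then links it to mCherry, so the two proteins are produced separately from one transcript and red fluorescence reports transfected, expressing cells.

No guide RNA cassette is annotated, so guides would need to be supplied separately. The plasmid was deposited in connection with work on multiplexed orthogonal base editor systems, and the depositor notes it could also serve for dual-nicking or other editing modalities.
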