Addgene plasmid #219935: nCas9-SpRY_P2A-mCherry
Depositing lab: Alexis Komor. Publication: Development of multiplexed orthogonal base editor (MOBE) systems. Cowan QT, Gu S, Gu W, Ranzau BL, Simonson TS, Komor AC. Nat Biotechnol. 2024 May 21. doi: 10.1038/s41587-024-02240-0. PubMed 38773305.
Backbone
  Vector backbone: pCMV
  Vector type: Mammalian Expression, CRISPR
Growth in bacteria
  Bacterial resistance: Ampicillin, 100 μg/mL
  Growth temperature: 37°C
  Growth strain: DH5alpha
  Copy number: High Copy
Gene/Insert
  Gene/Insert name: Sp-nCas9(D10A)-SpRY_P2A-mCherry
  Species: H. sapiens (human), Synthetic
  Mutation: nCas9(D10A)
  Promoter: CMV
  Tag / fusion protein: SV40 bpNLS (N terminal on insert); SV40 bpNLS-P2A-mCherry (C terminal on insert)
  Cloning method: Other
Terms and licenses: Academic/Nonprofit Terms; Industry Terms: Not Available to Industry
Depositor comments: QTC290; could also be used for dual-nicking or other editing modalities
How to cite: nCas9-SpRY_P2A-mCherry was a gift from Alexis Komor (Addgene plasmid # 219935 ; http://n2t.net/addgene:219935 ; RRID:Addgene_219935)
